>Addgene plasmid #237465 | pX462-ABE8e-nSaCas9-Intergenic sgRNA | addgene full sequence | sequence record 476170 | Addgene NGS Result
GAATTCGGCAGTGGAGAGGGCAGAGGAAGTCTGCTAACATGCGGTGACGTCGAGGAGAATCCTGGCCCAA
TGACCGAGTACAAGCCCACGGTGCGCCTCGCCACCCGCGACGACGTCCCCAGGGCCGTACGCACCCTCGC
CGCCGCGTTCGCCGACTACCCCGCCACGCGCCACACCGTCGATCCGGACCGCCACATCGAGCGGGTCACC
GAGCTGCAAGAACTCTTCCTCACGCGCGTCGGGCTCGACATCGGCAAGGTGTGGGTCGCGGACGACGGCG
CCGCGGTGGCGGTCTGGACCACGCCGGAGAGCGTCGAAGCGGGGGCGGTGTTCGCCGAGATCGGCCCGCG
CATGGCCGAGTTGAGCGGTTCCCGGCTGGCCGCGCAGCAACAGATGGAAGGCCTCCTGGCGCCGCACCGG
CCCAAGGAGCCCGCGTGGTTCCTGGCCACCGTCGGAGTCTCGCCCGACCACCAGGGCAAGGGTCTGGGCA
GCGCCGTCGTGCTCCCCGGAGTGGAGGCGGCCGAGCGCGCCGGGGTGCCCGCCTTCCTGGAGACCTCCGC
GCCCCGCAACCTCCCCTTCTACGAGCGGCTCGGCTTCACCGTCACCGCCGACGTCGAGGTGCCCGAAGGA
CCGCGCACCTGGTGCATGACCCGCAAGCCCGGTGCCTGAGAATTCTAACTAGAGCTCGCTGATCAGCCTC
GACTGTGCCTTCTAGTTGCCAGCCATCTGTTGTTTGCCCCTCCCCCGTGCCTTCCTTGACCCTGGAAGGT
GCCACTCCCACTGTCCTTTCCTAATAAAATGAGGAAATTGCATCGCATTGTCTGAGTAGGTGTCATTCTA
TTCTGGGGGGTGGGGTGGGGCAGGACAGCAAGGGGGAGGATTGGGAAGAGAATAGCAGGCATGCTGGGGA
GCGGCCGCAGGAACCCCTAGTGATGGAGTTGGCCACTCCCTCTCTGCGCGCTCGCTCGCTCACTGAGGCC
GGGCGACCAAAGGTCGCCCGACGCCCGGGCTTTGCCCGGGCGGCCTCAGTGAGCGAGCGAGCGCGCAGCT
GCCTGCAGGGGCGCCTGATGCGGTATTTTCTCCTTACGCATCTGTGCGGTATTTCACACCGCATA
[95 nt withheld, positions 1116-1210]
T
[46 nt withheld, positions 1212-1257]
C
[141 nt withheld, positions 1259-1399]
CCTTTGACGTTGGAGTCCACGTTCTTT
[37 nt withheld, positions 1427-1463]
ACTCTATCTCGGGCTATTCTTTTGATTTATAAGGGATTTTGCCGATTTCGGTCTATTGGTTAAAAAATGA
GCTGATTTAACAAAAATTTAACGCGAATTTTAACAAAATATTAACGTTTACAATTTTATGGTGCACTCTC
AGTACAATCTGCTCTGATGCCGCATAGTTAAGCCAGCCCCGACACCCGCCAACACCCGCTGACGCGCCCT
GACGGGCTTGTCTGCTCCCGGCATCCGCTTACAGACAAGCTGTGACCGTCTCCGGGAGCTGCATGTGTCA
GAGGTTTTCACCGTCATCACCGAAACGCGCGAGACGAAAGGGCCTCGTGATACGCCTATTTTTATAGGTT
AATGTCATGATAATAATGGTTTCTTAGACGTCAGGTGGCACTTTTCGGGGAAATGTGCGCGGAACCCCTA
TTTGTTTATTTTTCTAAATACATTCAAATATGTATCCGCTCATGAGACAATAACCCTGATAAATGCTTCA
ATAATATTGAAAAAGGAAGAGTATGAGTATTCAACATTTCCGTGTCGCCCTTATTCCCTTTTTTGCGGCA
TTTTGCCTTCCTGTTTTTGCTCACCCAGAAACGCTGGTGAAAGTAAAAGATGCTGAAGATCAGTTGGGTG
CACGAGTGGGTTACATCGAACTGGATCTCAACAGCGGTAAGATCCTTGAGAGTTTTCGCCCCGAAGAACG
TTTTCCAATGATGAGCACTTTTAAAGTTCTGCTATGTGGCGCGGTATTATCCCGTATTGACGCCGGGCAA
GAGCAACTCGGTCGCCGCATACACTATTCTCAGAATGACTTGGTTGAGTACTCACCAGTCACAGAAAAGC
ATCTTACGGATGGCATGACAGTAAGAGAATTATGCAGTGCTGCCATAACCATGAGTGATAACACTGCGGC
CAACTTACTTCTGACAACGATCGGAGGACCGAAGGAGCTAACCGCTTTTTTGCACAACATGGGGGATCAT
GTAACTCGCCTTGATCGTTGGGAACCGGAGCTGAATGAAGCCATACCAAACGACGAGCGTGACACCACGA
TGCCTGTAGCAATGGCAACAACGTTGCGCAAACTATTAACTGGCGAACTACTTACTCTAGCTTCCCGGCA
ACAATTAATAGACTGGATGGAGGCGGATAAAGTTGCAGGACCACTTCTGCGCTCGGCCCTTCCGGCTGGC
TGGTTTATTGCTGATAAATCTGGAGCCGGTGAGCGTGGAAGCCGCGGTATCATTGCAGCACTGGGGCCAG
ATGGTAAGCCCTCCCGTATCGTAGTTATCTACACGACGGGGAGTCAGGCAACTATGGATGAACGAAATAG
ACAGATCGCTGAGATAGGTGCCTCACTGATTAAGCATTGGTAACTGTCAGACCAAGTTTACTCATATATA
CTTTAGATTGATTTAAAACTTCATTTTTAATTTAAAAGGATCTAGGTGAAGATCCTTTTTGATAATCTCA
TGACCAAAATCCCTTAACGTGAGTTTTCGTTCCACTGAGCGTCAGACCCCGTAGAAAAGATCAAAGGATC
TTCTTGAGATCCTTTTTTTCTGCGCGTAATCTGCTGCTTGCAAACAAAAAAACCACCGCTACCAGCGGTG
GTTTGTTTGCCGGATCAAGAGCTACCAACTCTTTTTCCGAAGGTAACTGGCTTCAGCAGAGCGCAGATAC
CAAATACTGTTCTTCTAGTGTAGCCGTAGTTAGGCCACCACTTCAAGAACTCTGTAGCACCGCCTACATA
CCTCGCTCTGCTAATCCTGTTACCAGTGGCTGCTGCCAGTGGCGATAAGTCGTGTCTTACCGGGTTGGAC
TCAAGACGATAGTTACCGGATAAGGCGCAGCGGTCGGGCTGAACGGGGGGTTCGTGCACACAGCCCAGCT
TGGAGCGAACGACCTACACCGAACTGAGATACCTACAGCGTGAGCTATGAGAAAGCGCCACGCTTCCCGA
AGGGAGAAAGGCGGACAGGTATCCGGTAAGCGGCAGGGTCGGAACAGGAGAGCGCACGAGGGAGCTTCCA
GGGGGAAACGCCTGGTATCTTTATAGTCCTGTCGGGTTTCGCCACCTCTGACTTGAGCGTCGATTTTTGT
GATGCTCGTCAGGGGGGCGGAGCCTATGGAAAAACGCCAGCAACGCGGCCTTTTTACGGTTCCTGGCCTT
TTGCTGGCCTTTTGCTCACATGTGAGGGCCTATTTCCCATGATTCCTTCATATTTGCATATACGATACAA
GGCTGTTAGAGAGATAATTGGAATTAATTTGACTGTAAACACAAAGATATTAGTACAAAATACGTGACGT
AGAAAGTAATAATTTCTTGGGTAGTTTGCAGTTTTAAAATTATGTTTTAAAATGGACTATCATATGCTTA
CCGTAACTTGAAAGTATTTCGATTTCTTGGCTTTATATATCTTGTGGAAAGGACGAAACACCGCCATTAT
CGTGACGCTATCGGTTATAGTACTCTGGAAACAGAATCTACTATAACAAGGCAAAATGCCGTGTTTATCT
CGTCAACTTGTTGGCGAGATTTTTTGTTTTAGAGCTAGAAATAGCAAGTTAAAATAAGGCTAGTCCGTTT
TTAGCGCGTGCGCCAATTCTGCAGACAAATGGCTCTAGAGGTACCCGTTACATAACTTACGGTAAATGGC
CCGCCTGGCTGACCGCCCAACGACCCCCGCCCATTGACGTCAATAGTAACGCCAATAGGGACTTTCCATT
GACGTCAATGGGTGGAGTATTTACGGTAAACTGCCCACTTGGCAGTACATCAAGTGTATCATATGCCAAG
TACGCCCCCTATTGACGTCAATGACGGTAAATGGCCCGCCTGGCATTGTGCCCAGTACATGACCTTATGG
GACTTTCCTACTTGGCAGTACATCTACGTATTAGTCATCGCTATTACCATGGTCGAGGTGAGCCCCACGT
TCTGCTTCACTCTCCCCATCTCCCCCCCCTCCCCACCCCCAATTTTGTATTTATTTATTTTTTAATTATT
TTGTGCAGCGATGGGGGCGGGGGGGGGGGGGGGGCGCGCGCCAGGCGGGGCGGGGCGGGGCGAGGGGCGG
GGCGGGGCGAGGCGGAGAGGTGCGGCGGCAGCCAATCAGAGCGGCGCGCTCCGAAAGTTTCCTTTTATGG
CGAGGCGGCGGCGGCGGCGGCCCTATAAAAAGCGAAGCGCGCGGCGGGCGGGAGTCGCTGCGCGCTGCCT
TCGCCCCGTGCCCCGCTCCGCCGCCGCCTCGCGCCGCCCGCCCCGGCTCTGACTGACCGCGTTACTCCCA
CAGGTGAGCGGGCGGGACGGCCCTTCTCCTCCGGGCTGTAATTAGCTGAGCAAGAGGTAAGGGTTTAAGG
GATGGTTGGTTGGTGGGGTATTAATGTTTAATTACCTGGAGCACCTGCCTGAAATCACTTTTTTTCAGGT
TGGACCGGTGCCACCATGGACTATAAGGACCACGACGGAGACTACAAGGATCATGATATTGATTACAAAG
ACGATGACGATAAGATGGCCTCTGAGGTGGAGTTTTCCCACGAGTACTGGATGAGACATGCCCTGACCCT
GGCCAAGAGGGCACGGGATGAGAGGGAGGTGCCTGTGGGAGCCGTGCTGGTGCTGAACAATAGAGTGATC
GGCGAGGGCTGGAACAGAGCCATCGGCCTGCACGACCCAACAGCCCATGCCGAAATTATGGCCCTGAGAC
AGGGCGGCCTGGTCATGCAGAACTACAGACTGATTGACGCCACCCTGTACGTGACATTCGAGCCTTGCGT
GATGTGCGCCGGCGCCATGATCCACTCTAGGATCGGCCGCGTGGTGTTTGGCGTGAGGAACTCAAAAAGA
GGCGCCGCAGGCTCCCTGATGAACGTGCTGAACTACCCCGGCATGAATCACCGCGTCGAAATTACCGAGG
GAATCCTGGCAGATGAATGTGCCGCCCTGCTGTGCGATTTCTATCGGATGCCTAGACAGGTGTTCAATGC
TCAGAAGAAGGCCCAGAGCTCCATCAACTCCGGAGGATCTAGCGGAGGATCCTCTGGCAGCGAGACACCA
GGAACAAGCGAGTCAGCAACACCAGAGAGCAGTGGCGGCAGCAGCGGGGGGTCAGCTAGCGCTAAGCGAA
ATTACATTCTGGGGCTGGCCATTGGCATTACATCAGTGGGCTATGGCATCATTGACTACGAGACAAGGGA
CGTGATCGACGCCGGCGTGAGACTGTTCAAGGAGGCCAACGTGGAGAACAATGAGGGCCGGAGATCCAAG
AGGGGAGCAAGGCGCCTGAAGCGGAGAAGGCGCCACAGAATCCAGAGAGTGAAGAAGCTGCTGTTCGATT
ACAACCTGCTGACCGACCACTCCGAGCTGTCTGGCATCAATCCTTATGAGGCCAGAGTGAAGGGCCTGTC
CCAGAAGCTGTCTGAGGAGGAGTTTAGCGCCGCCCTGCTGCACCTGGCAAAGAGGAGAGGCGTGCACAAC
GTGAATGAGGTGGAGGAGGACACCGGCAACGAGCTGTCCACAAAGGAGCAGATCAGCCGCAATTCCAAGG
CCCTGGAGGAGAAGTATGTGGCCGAGCTGCAGCTGGAGCGGCTGAAGAAGGATGGCGAGGTGAGGGGCTC
CATCAATCGCTTCAAGACCTCTGACTACGTGAAGGAGGCCAAGCAGCTGCTGAAGGTGCAGAAGGCCTAC
CACCAGCTGGATCAGTCCTTTATCGATACATATATCGACCTGCTGGAGACAAGGCGCACATACTATGAGG
GACCAGGAGAGGGCTCTCCCTTCGGCTGGAAGGACATCAAGGAGTGGTACGAGATGCTGATGGGCCACTG
CACCTATTTTCCAGAGGAGCTGAGAAGCGTGAAGTACGCCTATAACGCCGATCTGTACAACGCCCTGAAT
GACCTGAACAACCTGGTCATCACCAGGGATGAGAACGAGAAGCTGGAGTACTATGAGAAGTTCCAGATCA
TCGAGAACGTGTTCAAGCAGAAGAAGAAGCCTACACTGAAGCAGATCGCCAAGGAGATCCTGGTGAACGA
GGAGGACATCAAGGGCTACCGCGTGACCTCCACAGGCAAGCCAGAGTTCACCAATCTGAAGGTGTATCAC
GATATCAAGGACATCACAGCCCGGAAGGAGATCATCGAGAACGCCGAGCTGCTGGATCAGATCGCCAAGA
TCCTGACCATCTATCAGAGCTCCGAGGACATCCAGGAGGAGCTGACCAACCTGAATAGCGAGCTGACACA
GGAGGAGATCGAGCAGATCAGCAATCTGAAGGGCTACACCGGCACACACAACCTGAGCCTGAAGGCCATC
AATCTGATCCTGGATGAGCTGTGGCACACAAACGACAATCAGATCGCCATCTTTAACCGGCTGAAGCTGG
TGCCAAAGAAGGTGGACCTGTCCCAGCAGAAGGAGATCCCAACCACACTGGTGGACGATTTCATCCTGTC
TCCCGTGGTGAAGCGGAGCTTCATCCAGAGCATCAAAGTGATCAACGCCATCATCAAGAAGTACGGCCTG
CCCAATGATATCATCATCGAGCTGGCCAGGGAGAAGAACTCCAAGGACGCCCAGAAGATGATCAATGAGA
TGCAGAAGAGGAACCGCCAGACCAATGAGCGGATCGAGGAGATCATCAGAACCACAGGCAAGGAGAACGC
CAAGTACCTGATCGAGAAGATCAAGCTGCACGATATGCAGGAGGGCAAGTGTCTGTATTCTCTGGAGGCC
ATCCCTCTGGAGGACCTGCTGAACAATCCATTCAACTACGAGGTGGATCACATCATCCCCCGGAGCGTGA
GCTTCGACAATTCTTTTAACAATAAGGTGCTGGTGAAGCAGGAGGAGAACAGCAAGAAGGGCAATAGGAC
CCCTTTCCAGTACCTGTCTAGCTCCGATTCTAAGATCAGCTACGAGACATTCAAGAAGCACATCCTGAAT
CTGGCCAAGGGCAAGGGCCGCATCAGCAAGACCAAGAAGGAGTACCTGCTGGAGGAGCGGGACATCAACA
GATTCTCCGTGCAGAAGGACTTCATCAACCGGAATCTGGTGGACACCAGATACGCCACACGCGGCCTGAT
GAATCTGCTGCGGTCTTATTTCAGAGTGAACAATCTGGATGTGAAGGTGAAGAGCATCAACGGCGGCTTC
ACCTCCTTTCTGCGGAGAAAGTGGAAGTTTAAGAAGGAGCGCAACAAGGGCTATAAGCACCACGCCGAGG
ATGCCCTGATCATCGCCAATGCCGACTTCATCTTTAAGGAGTGGAAGAAGCTGGACAAGGCCAAGAAAGT
GATGGAGAACCAGATGTTCGAGGAGAAGCAGGCCGAGAGCATGCCCGAGATCGAGACAGAGCAGGAGTAC
AAGGAGATTTTCATCACACCTCACCAGATCAAGCACATCAAGGACTTCAAGGACTACAAGTATTCTCACA
GGGTGGATAAGAAGCCCAACCGCAAGCTGATCAATGACACCCTGTATAGCACACGGAAGGACGATAAGGG
CAATACCCTGATCGTGAACAATCTGAACGGCCTGTACGACAAGGATAATGACAAGCTGAAGAAGCTGATC
AACAAGTCTCCCGAGAAGCTGCTGATGTACCACCACGATCCTCAGACATATCAGAAGCTGAAGCTGATCA
TGGAGCAGTACGGCGACGAGAAGAACCCACTGTATAAGTACTATGAGGAGACAGGCAACTACCTGACAAA
GTATAGCAAGAAGGATAATGGCCCCGTGATCAAGAAGATCAAGTACTATGGCAACAAGCTGAATGCCCAC
CTGGACATCACCGACGATTACCCTAACTCTCGCAATAAGGTGGTGAAGCTGAGCCTGAAGCCATACCGGT
TCGACGTGTACCTGGACAACGGCGTGTATAAGTTTGTGACAGTGAAGAATCTGGATGTGATCAAGAAGGA
GAACTACTATGAGGTGAACAGCAAGTGCTACGAGGAGGCCAAGAAGCTGAAGAAGATCAGCAACCAGGCC
GAGTTCATCGCCTCTTTTTACAAGAATGACCTGATCAAGATCAATGGCGAGCTGTATAGAGTGATCGGCG
TGAACAATGATCTGCTGAACAGAATCGAAGTGAATATGATCGACATCACCTACAGGGAGTATCTGGAGAA
CATGAATGATAAGAGGCCCCCTCATATCATCAAGACCATCGCCTCTAAGACACAGAGCATCAAGAAGTAC
AGCACAGACATCCTGGGGAACCTGTATGAAGTCAAGAGCAAGAAACATCCTCAGATTATCAAGAAAGGCA
GAATTGGGCCTGCTGCTAAACGTGTTAAGCTTGATGGGGGTAGCCCGGCAGCCAAGAGAGTCAAACTCGA
CGGCGGCTCCCCAGCGGCAAAAAGGGTGAAACTAGACGGGGGTAGCCCCGCCGCGAAGCGTGTAAAGCTG
GATGGAGGATCGCCTGCGGCTAAGCGAGTCAAATTAGACGGTGGGTCACCGGCTGCAAAGCGCGTCAAAT
TGGAT
Features (pLannotate 1.2.2; 18 found; start..end, strand, type, name):
     70..669     +  CDS            PuroR (fragment): puromycin N-acetyltransferase; pac from Streptomyces; confers resistance to puromycin
    703..814     +  polyA_signal   bGH poly(A) signal: bovine growth hormone polyadenylation signal
    919..1059    +  repeat_region  AAV2 ITR: inverted terminal repeat of adeno-associated virus serotype 2 inverted
   1064..1115    -  misc_feature   bom (fragment): basis of mobility region from pBR322
   1134..1589    +  rep_origin     f1 ori (sequence partly withheld): f1 bacteriophage origin of replication; arrow indicates direction of (+) strand synthesis
   1590..1639    -  misc_feature   bom (fragment): basis of mobility region from pBR322
   1741..1776    -  CDS            rop (fragment): Rop protein, which maintains plasmids at low copy number; rop
   1871..1975    +  promoter       AmpR promoter: bla
   1976..2836    +  CDS            AmpR: β-lactamase; bla; confers resistance to ampicillin, carbenicillin, and related antibiotics
   3007..3595    +  rep_origin     ori: high-copy-number ColE1/pMB1/pBR322/pUC origin of replication
   3657..3897    +  promoter       U6 promoter: RNA polymerase III promoter for human U6 snRNA
   3931..4002    +  misc_RNA       Sa gRNA scaffold (fragment): guide RNA scaffold for the Staphylococcus aureus CRISPR/Cas9 system
   4009..4052    +  misc_RNA       gRNA scaffold (fragment): guide RNA scaffold for the Streptococcus pyogenes CRISPR/Cas9 system
   4099..4384    +  enhancer       CMV enhancer: human cytomegalovirus immediate early enhancer; contains an 18-bp deletion relative to the standard CMV enhancer
   4386..4663    +  promoter       chicken β-actin promoter: No description available
   4664..4891    +  intron         hybrid intron: hybrid between chicken β-actin (CBA) and minute virus of mice (MMV) introns (Gray et al., 2011)
   4984..5475    +  CDS            tadA: TADA_ECOLI - Also known as yfhC. Experimental evidence at protein level: Swiss-Prot protein existence level 1. Catalyzes the deamination of adenosine to inosine at the wobble position 34 of tRNA(Arg2). Essential for cell viability. From Escherichia coli (strain K12).
   5587..8742    +  CDS            cas9: CAS9_STAAU - Experimental evidence at protein level: Swiss-Prot protein existence level 1. CRISPR (clustered regularly interspaced short palindromic repeat) is an adaptive immune system that provides protection against mobile genetic elements (viruses, transposable elements and conjugative plasmids). CRISPR clusters contain spacers, sequences complementary to antecedent mobile elements, and target invading nucleic acids. CRISPR clusters are transcribed and processed into CRISPR RNA (crRNA). In type II CRISPR systems correct processing of pre-crRNA requires a trans- encoded small RNA (tracrRNA)
