[The description below was written by a language model from this plasmid's Addgene catalogue record and pLannotate feature annotations shown in this document.]
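Description:
pX462-ABE8e-nSaCas9-Intergenic sgRNA is an all-in-one mammalian CRISPR base-editing plasmid built by Gibson cloning on the pX459v2 backbone. It is propagated in E. coli as a high-copy plasmid through a ColE1/pUC-type origin with ampicillin selection (AmpR under its own bla promoter). It also carries an f1 phage origin. The annotation detects a single AAV2 inverted terminal repeat downstream of the polyadenylation signal. With only one ITR annotated, the record gives no indication that the plasmid is meant for AAV packaging, so this is probably a remnant of the parental vector.

The payload consists of two expression units. A human U6 RNA polymerase III promoter drives the guide RNA, a control spacer directed at an intergenic site, fused to a Staphylococcus aureus Cas9 guide scaffold. The short S. pyogenes scaffold fragment annotated immediately after it is probably a partial sequence match or a leftover from the backbone. A hybrid Pol II promoter made of the CMV enhancer, chicken β-actin promoter and a hybrid intron drives the editor. The editor is an E. coli TadA-derived adenosine deaminase domain (the evolved ABE8e variant, according to the catalogue entry) fused upstream of S. aureus Cas9, which the name designates as a nickase. Such editors convert A•T to G•C base pairs within the targeted window without making double-strand breaks. A puromycin N-acetyltransferase coding sequence followed by a bGH polyadenylation signal lies just downstream of Cas9 across the plasmid's numbering origin, allowing puromycin selection of transfected cells. The linking element between Cas9 and PuroR is not annotated.

The construct serves as a non-targeting-type negative control alongside gene- or exon-directed ABE8e-nSaCas9 plasmids. The associated work concerns profiling of splicing events and exon function.
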