Addgene plasmid #237465: pX462-ABE8e-nSaCas9-Intergenic sgRNA
Purpose: All-in-one base editor expressing adenine base editor (ABE8e-nSaCas9) and sgRNA control targeting Intergenic site
Depositing lab: Thomas Gonatopoulos-Pournatzis. Depositing organization: National Cancer Institute (NCI). Publication: Single-cell exon deletion profiling reveals splicing events that shape gene expression and cell state dynamics. Kumari B, Damodaran AP, Guiblet WM, Xiao MS, Behera AK, On TA, McIntosh CE, Teszler M, Holloway C, Le S, Parab N, Zhao Y, Aregger M, Gonatopoulos-Pournatzis T. Nat Commun. 2026 Feb 3;17(1):1218. doi: 10.1038/s41467-026-68774-w. PubMed 41633991.
Backbone
  Vector backbone: pX459v2
  Backbone manufacturer: Feng Zhang (Addgene plasmid # 62988)
  Vector type: Mammalian Expression, CRISPR
  Selectable markers: Puromycin
Growth in bacteria
  Bacterial resistance: Ampicillin, 100 μg/mL
  Growth temperature: 37°C
  Growth strain: DH5alpha
  Copy number: High Copy
Gene/Insert
  Gene/Insert name: Intergenic sgRNA
  gRNA/shRNA sequence: CCATTATCGTGACGCTATCG
  Species: Other
  Promoter: chicken beta-actin promoter & U6
  Cloning method: Gibson Cloning
Terms and licenses: Academic/Nonprofit Terms; Industry Terms: Not Available to Industry
How to cite: pX462-ABE8e-nSaCas9-Intergenic sgRNA was a gift from Thomas Gonatopoulos-Pournatzis (Addgene plasmid # 237465 ; http://n2t.net/addgene:237465 ; RRID:Addgene_237465)
